>Addgene plasmid #59933 | pJA58 | addgene full sequence | sequence record 178199 | Addgene NGS Result
CTTTCTGCTATGGAGGTCAGGTATGATTTAAATGGTCAGTATTGAGCCTCAGGAAACAGCTATGACATCA
AGCTGACTAGATAATCTAGCTGATCGTGGACCGATCATACGTATAATGCCGTAAGATCACGGGTCGCAGC
ACAGCTCGCGGTCCAGTAGTGATCGACACTGCTCGATCCGCTCGCACCGCTAGCAAATTTCACAAAAAGC
ACCGACTCGGTGCCACTTTTTCAAGTTGATAACGGACTAGCCTTATTTTAACTTGCTATTTCTAGCTCTA
AAACCTCGTGGTGCCTATGGTAGCAAGACATCTCGCAATAGGAGGTGTTTATATAGGGGCAACACAAGAG
GCGGCAGACATCTCGTGAGTTTGACAGAGTAGTATAAAGAGTGTGTGTGAGAGGGTGTAGGCATTTCATA
ACATATTTTTTGTGGAATAATTTTGGAAAAAAGGTGTTTTTTTAATAATAGCTTTTATAAGAGTTTCTCA
AAAATTGCATGCTTTTTTTGAAAAGGTTGACAAATTATAGTAGTACTAAAGTTGCTATTTTCAAGTCTCA
GCAGAAAATTCACAACTAAAAATAAAATTTGCAAAACAGAGTGTGCGCCTTTAAGGTGTACAGTTTTTTA
TTCCTTTATTGCTAGTTTTTTTTGAAGCTTGGATCGACGAGAGCAGCGCGACTGGATCTGTCGCCCGTCT
CAAACGCAACCCTCCGGCGGTCGCATATCATTCAGGACGAGCCTCAGACTCCAGCGTAACTGGACTGCAA
TCAACTCACTGGCTCACCTTCCGGTCCACGATCAGCTAGAATCAAGCTGACTAGATAAACTGGCCGTCGT
TTTACACGGGTGGGCCTTTCTTCGGTAGAAAATCAAAGGATCTTCTTGAGATCCTTTTTTTCTGCGCGTA
ATCTGCTGCTTGCAAACAAAAAAACCACCGCTACCAGCGGTGGTTTGTTTGCCGGATCAAGAGCTACCAA
CTCTTTTTCCGAGGTAACTGGCTTCAGCAGAGCGCAGATACCAAATACTGTTCTTCTAGTGTAGCCGTAG
TTAGGCCACCACTTCAAGAACTCTGTAGCACCGCCTACATACCTCGCTCTGCTAATCCTGTTACCAGTGG
CTGCTGCCAGTGGCGATAAGTCGTGTCTTACCGGGTTGGACTCAAGACGATAGTTACCGGATAAGGCGCA
GCGGTCGGGCTGAACGGGGGGTTCGTGCACACAGCCCAGCTTGGAGCGAACGACCTACACCGAACTGAGA
TACCTACAGCGTGAGCTATGAGAAAGCGCCACGCTTCCCGAAGGGAGAAAGGCGGACAGGTATCCGGTAA
GCGGCAGGGTCGGAACAGGAGAGCGCACGAGGGAGCTTCCAGGGGGAAACGCCTGGTATCTTTATAGTCC
TGTCGGGTTTCGCCACCTCTGACTTGAGCATCGATTTTTGTGATGCTCGTCAGGGGGGCGGAGCCTATGG
AAAAACGCCAGCAACGCAGAAAGGCCCACCCGAAGGTGAGCCAGGTGATTACATTTAGGTCCTCATTAGA
AAAACTCATCGAGCATCAAGTGAAACTGCAATTTATTCATATCAGGATTATCAATACCATATTTTTGAAA
AAGCCGTTTCTGTAATGAAGGAGAAAACTCACCGAGGCAGTTCCATAGGATGGCAAGATCCTGGTATCGG
TCTGCGATTCCGACTCGTCCAACATCAATACAACCTATTAATTTCCCCTCGTCAAAAATAAGGTTATCAA
GTGAGAAATCACCATGAGTGACGACTGAATCCGGTGAGAATGGCAAGAGTTTATGCATTTCTTTCCAGAC
TTGTTCAACAGGCCAGCCATTACGCTCGTCATCAAAATCACTCGCACCAACCAAACCGTTATTCATTCGT
GATTGCGCCTGAGCGAGACGAAATACGCGATCGCCGTTAAAAGGACAATTACAAACAGGAATCGAATGCA
ACCGGCGCAGGAACACTGCCAGCGCATCAACAATATTTTCACCTGAATCAGGATATTCTTCTAATACCTG
GAATGCTGTTTTCCCTGGGATCGCAGTGGTGAGTAACCATGCATCATCAGGAGTACGGATAAAATGCTTG
ATGGTCGGAAGAGGCATAAATTCCGTCAGCCAGTTTAGCCTGACCATCTCATCTGTAACATCATTGGCAA
CGCTACCTTTGCCATGTTTCAGAAACAACTCTGGCGCATCGGGCTTCCCATACAATCGATAGATTGTCGC
ACCTGATTGCCCGACATTATCGCGAGCCCATTTATACCCATATAAATCAGCATCCATGTTGGAATTTAAT
CGCGGCTTCAAGCAAGACGTTTCCCGTTGAATATGGCTCATTTTAGCTTCCTTAGCTCCTGAAAATCTCG
ATAACTCAAAAAATACGCCCGGTAGTGATCTTATTTCATTATGGTGAAAGTTGGAACCTCTTACGTGCCG
ATCAAGTCAAAAGCCTCCGGTCGGAGGCTTTTGA
Features (pLannotate 1.2.2; 9 found; start..end, strand, type, name):
    209..284     -  misc_RNA       gRNA scaffold: guide RNA scaffold for the Streptococcus pyogenes CRISPR/Cas9 system
    305..654     -  promoter       CeU6 promoter: promoter for the C. elegans R07E5.16 U6 snRNA gene (Dickinson et al., 2013)
    829..846     +  CDS            lacZα (fragment): LacZα fragment of β-galactosidase; lacZ fragment
    845..864     +  terminator     T3Te terminator (fragment): phage T3 early transcription terminator
    886..1473    +  rep_origin     ori: high-copy-number ColE1/pMB1/pBR322/pUC origin of replication
   1485..1512    -  terminator     T7Te terminator: phage T7 early transcription terminator
   1536..2351    -  CDS            KanR: aminoglycoside phosphotransferase; aph(3')-Ia; confers resistance to kanamycin in bacteria or G418 (Geneticin®) in eukaryotes
   2352..2454    -  promoter       cat promoter: promoter of the E. coli cat gene encoding chloramphenicol acetyltransferase
   2455..2       -  terminator     tonB terminator (across the origin): bidirectional E. coli tonB-P14 transcription terminator
