[The description below was written by a language model from this plasmid's Addgene catalogue record and pLannotate feature annotations shown in this document.]
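Description:
pJA58 is a small (about 2.5 kb) CRISPR guide RNA expression plasmid for Caenorhabditis elegans, built on the pRB1017 backbone. It is maintained in E. coli through a high-copy ColE1/pUC-type origin and selected with kanamycin, the aph(3')-Ia resistance gene being annotated downstream of a cat promoter. Short phage and bacterial transcription terminators (T7Te, a T3Te fragment and the tonB terminator) flank the origin and marker and insulate these backbone units, and a residual lacZα fragment is also detected. The depositor notes that vectors of this family tend to concatemerize, although such forms may still function normally.

The payload is a single-guide RNA cassette: the C. elegans U6 snRNA promoter (from the R07E5.16 gene), a Pol III promoter suited to producing short untranslated RNAs, drives a 19-nt targeting sequence fused to the Streptococcus pyogenes Cas9 guide RNA scaffold. The spacer was inserted between two BsaI sites that were destroyed during cloning, and in the feature table it occupies the short gap between the promoter and the scaffold. The guide directs cleavage at the dpy-10 locus at the position of the cn64 allele. The plasmid carries no Cas9 gene, so the nuclease must be supplied from a separate source.

According to the record and its associated publication title, the construct belongs to a strategy for marker-free recovery of custom CRISPR/Cas9 genome modifications in C. elegans. The record does not detail how dpy-10 targeting is used within that scheme.
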