Addgene plasmid #59933: pJA58
Purpose: gRNA for cleavage at dpy-10(cn64) locus in C elegans
Depositing lab: Andrew Fire. Depositing organization: Stanford University. Publication: Efficient Marker-Free Recovery of Custom Genetic Modifications with CRISPR/Cas9 in Caenorhabditis elegans. Arribere JA, Bell RT, Fu BX, Artiles KL, Hartman PS, Fire AZ. Genetics. 2014 Aug 26. pii: genetics.114.169730. 10.1534/genetics.114.169730 PubMed 25161212.
Backbone
  Vector backbone: pRB1017
  Vector type: CRISPR
Growth in bacteria
  Bacterial resistance: Kanamycin, 50 μg/mL
  Growth temperature: 37°C
  Growth strain: Top10
  Growth instructions: From depositor: These gRNA vectors tende to concatamerize. They may appear normal by digest or sequencing, but by running undigested vector out on a gel can you determine whether concatamerization has occurred. Note that the catamers may still function normally.
  Copy number: High Copy
Gene/Insert
  Gene/Insert name: dpy-10(cn64) gRNA
  Species: C. elegans (nematode)
  Insert size (bp): 19
  Promoter: U6
  Cloning method: Restriction Enzyme; 5′ cloning site BsaI (destroyed during cloning); 3′ cloning site BsaI (destroyed during cloning)
  Sequencing primers: 5′ M13 For; 3′ M13 Rev
Terms and licenses: Academic/Nonprofit Terms; Industry Terms: Not Available to Industry
How to cite: pJA58 was a gift from Andrew Fire (Addgene plasmid # 59933 ; http://n2t.net/addgene:59933 ; RRID:Addgene_59933)
