>Addgene plasmid #59933 | pJA58 | addgene partial sequence | sequence record 96952 | pBR322ori-3 5'-tttgtttgcaagcagcagat-3'
TTTGATTTTCTACCGAAGAAAGGCCCACCCGTGTAAAACGACGGCCAGTTTATCTAGTCAGCTTGATTCT
AGCTGATCGTGGACCGGAAGGTGAGCCAGTGAGTTGATTGCAGTCCAGTTACGCTGGAGTCTGAGGCTCG
TCCTGAATGATATGCGACCGCCGGAGGGTTGCGTTTGAGACGGGCGACAGATCCAGTCGCGCTGCTCTCG
TCGATCCAAGCTTCAAAAAAAACTAGCAATAAAGGAATAAAAAACTGTACACCTTAAAGGCGCACACTCT
GTTTTGCAAATTTTATTTTTAGTTGTGAATTTTCTGCTGAGACTTGAAAATAGCAACTTTAGTACTACTA
TAATTTGTCAACCTTTTCAAAAAAAGCATGCAATTTTTGAGAAACTCTTATAAAAGCTATTATTAAAAAA
ACACCTTTTTTCCAAAATTATTCCACAAAAAATATGTTATGAAATGCCTACACCCTCTCACACACACTCT
TTATACTACTCTGTCAAACTCACGAGATGTCTGCCGCCTCTTGTGTTGCCCCTATATAAACACCTCCTAT
TGCGAGATGTCTTGCTACCATAGGCACCACGAGGTTTTAGAGCTAGAAATAGCAAGTTAAAATAAGGCTA
GTCCGTTATCAACTTGAAAAAGTGGCACCGAGTCGGTGCTTTTTGTGAAATTTGCTAGCGGTGCGAGCGG
ATCGAGCAGTGTCGATCACTACTGGACCGCGAGCTGTGCTGCGACCCGTGATCTTACGGCATTATACGTA
TGATCGGTCCACGATCAGCTAGATTATCTAGTCAGCTTGATGTCATAGCTGTTTCCTGAGGCTCAATACT
GACCATTTAAATCATACCTGACCTCCATAGCAG
