>Addgene plasmid #59933 | pJA58 | addgene partial sequence | sequence record 96953 | Kan-R 5'-ATCGCGAGCCCATTTATACC-3'
GCAAGACGTTTCCCGTTGAATATGGCTCATTTTAGCTTCCTTAGCTCCTGAAAATCTCGATAACTCAAAA
AATACGCCCGGTAGTGATCTTATTTCATTATGGTGAAAGTTGGAACCTCTTACGTGCCGATCAAGTCAAA
AGCCTCCGGTCGGAGGCTTTTGACTTTCTGCTATGGAGGTCAGGTATGATTTAAATGGTCAGTATTGAGC
CTCAGGAAACAGCTATGACATCAAGCTGACTAGATAATCTAGCTGATCGTGGACCGATCATACGTATAAT
GCCGTAAGATCACGGGTCGCAGCACAGCTCGCGGTCCAGTAGTGATCGACACTGCTCGATCCGCTCGCAC
CGCTAGCAAATTTCACAAAAAGCACCGACTCGGTGCCACTTTTTCAAGTTGATAACGGACTAGCCTTATT
TTAACTTGCTATTTCTAGCTCTAAAACCTCGTGGTGCCTATGGTAGCAAGACATCTCGCAATAGGAGGTG
TTTATATAGGGGCAACACAAGAGGCGGCAGACATCTCGTGAGTTTGACAGAGTAGTATAAAGAGTGTGTG
TGAGAGGGTGTAGGCATTTCATAACATATTTTTTGTGGAATAATTTTGGAAAAAAGGTGTTTTTTTAATA
ATAGCTTTTATAAGAGTTTCTCAAAAATTGCATGCTTTTTTTGAAAAGGTTGACAAATTATAGTAGTACT
AAAGTTGCTATTTTCAAGTCTCAGCAG
